>Addgene plasmid #220757 | pAV-CAG-Sun1-GFP-WPRE-BC5-pA | addgene full sequence | sequence record 439074 | Addgene NGS Result
CTGCGCGCTCGCTCGCTCACTGAGGCCGCCCGGGCAAAGCCCGGGCGTCGGGCGACCTTTGGTCGCCCGG
CCTCAGTGAGCGAGCGAGCGCGCAGAGAGGGAGTGGCCAACTCCATCACTAGGGGTTCCTTGTAGTTAAT
GATTAACCCGCCATGCTACTTATCTACGTAGCCATGCTCTAGGAAGAGTACCATTGACGTCAATAATGAC
GTATGTTCCCATAGTAACGCCAATAGGGACTTTCCATTGACGTCAATGGGTGGAGTATTTACGGTAAACT
GCCCACTTGGCAGTACATCAAGTGTATCATATGCCAAGTACGCCCCCTATTGACGTCAATGACGGTAAAT
GGCCCGCCTGGCATTATGCCCAGTACATGACCTTATGGGACTTTCCTACTTGGCAGTACATCTACGTATT
AGTCATCGCTATTACCATGGTCGAGGTGAGCCCCACGTTCTGCTTCACTCTCCCCATCTCCCCCCCCTCC
CCACCCCCAATTTTGTATTTATTTATTTTTTAATTATTTTGTGCAGCGATGGGGGCGGGGGGGGGGGGGG
SGCGCGCCRGGSGGGGGGGGGSGGGGSGRGGGGSGGGGSGGGGSGRGGCGGAGAGGTGCGGCGGCAGCCA
ATCAGAGCGGCGCGCTCCGAAAGTTTCCTTTTATGGCGAGGCGGCGGCGGCGGCGGCCCTATAAAAAGCG
AAGCGCGCGGCGGGCGGGAGTCGCTGCGCGCTGCCTTCGCCCCGTGCCCCGCTCCGCCGCCGCCTCGCGC
CGCCCGCCCCGGCTCTGACTGACCGCGTTACTCCCACAGGTGAGCGGGCGGGACGGCCCTTCTCCTCCGG
GCTGTAATTAGCGCTTGGTTTAATGACGGCTTGTTTCTTTTCTGTGGCTGCGTGAAAGCCTTGAGGGGCT
CCGGGAGGGCCCTTTGTGCGGGGGGAGCGGCTCGGGGCTGTCCGCGGGGGGACGGCTGCCTTCGGGGGGG
ACGGGGCAGGGCGGGGTTCGGCTTCTGGCGTGTGACCGGCGGCTCTAGAGCCTCTGCTAACCATGTTCAT
GCCTTCTTCTTTTTCCTACAGCTCCTGGGCAACGTGCTGGTTATTGTGCTGTCTCATCATTTTGGCAAAG
AATTGGATCCGAATTCACTAGCATGACCTCCAGGGTGTACTCCAGAGACAGGACTCTCAAACCACGGAAG
GCAGCCTCGGGAACCTTCTGGTGGCTAGGGAGCGGCTGGTACCAATTTGTTACTTTGATTTCTTGGCTGA
ATGTCTTTCTTCTTACCAGGTGCCTTCGAAATATTTGCAAGGTTTTTGTCTTGCTCCTCCCACTCCTACT
TTTACTAGGTGCTGGTGTCTCCCTGTGGGGCCAGGGAAACTTCTTCTCACTCCTACCAGTGCTGAACTGG
ACGGCCATGCAGCCAACACAGAGGGTGGACGATTCCAAGGGCATGCATAGACCTGGCCCTCTTCCCCCGA
GCCCACCTCCAAAGGTTGATCACAAGGCTTCCCAGTGGCCTCAGGAGAGTGACATGGGGCAGAAGGTAGC
TTCTTTGAGTGCGCAGTGCCACAACCATGATGAGAGACTTGCAGAGCTGACAGTCCTGCTTCAGAAACTA
CAGATACGGGTAGACCAAGTGGATGACGGCAGGGAAGGGCTGTCACTGTGGGTCAAGAATGTGGTTGGAC
AGCACCTGCAGGAGATGGGCACCATAGAACCACCTGATGCTAAGACTGACTTCATGACTTTCCACCATGA
CCATGAAGTGCGTCTCTCCAACTTGGAAGATGTTCTTAGAAAACTGACAGAAAAATCTGAGGCTATCCAG
AAGGAGCTGGAAGAAACCAAGCTGAAAGCAGGCAGCAGGGATGAAGAGCAGCCCCTCCTTGACCGTGTGC
AGCACCTAGAACTGGAACTGAACCTGTTGAAGTCACAGCTGTCAGACTGGCAGCATCTGAAGACCAGCTG
TGAGCAGGCTGGGGCCCGCATCCAGGAGACTGTGCAGCTCATGTTCTCTGAGGATCAGCAGGGCGGTTCC
CTCGAGTGGCTATTAGAGAAGCTTTCTTCTCGGTTCGTGAGCAAGGATGAGCTGCAGGTGCTCTTACATG
ACCTTGAGCTGAAACTGCTGCAGAATATCACACACCACATCACCGTGACAGGACAGGCCCCGACATCCGA
GGCTATTGTGTCTGCCGTGAATCAGGCAGGGATTTCAGGAATCACAGAAGCGCAAGCACATATCATTGTG
AACAATGCTCTGAAGCTGTACTCCCAAGACAAGACGGGGATGGTGGACTTTGCTCTGGAGTCTGGAGGTG
GCAGCATCCTAAGCACTCGGTGCTCTGAGACCTATGAGACCAAGACGGCACTGCTGAGCCTGTTTGGGGT
CCCACTGTGGTACTTCTCACAGTCACCTCGAGTGGTGATCCAGCCCGACATCTACCCAGGGAATTGCTGG
GCGTTCAAAGGTTCCCAGGGGTACCTGGTGGTGCGGTTGTCCATGAAGATCTACCCAACCACATTCACCA
TGGAACACATTCCAAAGACACTATCACCCACTGGTAACATCTCCAGTGCCCCCAAAGACTTTGCAGTCTA
TGGACTGGAAACGGAGTATCAAGAAGAGGGGCAGCCTCTGGGACGGTTCACCTATGACCAGGAAGGAGAC
TCACTCCAGATGTTCCACACACTGGAAAGACCTGACCAAGCCTTCCAGATAGTAGAGCTCCGGGTCCTGT
CCAACTGGGGCCACCCTGAGTACACTTGCCTCTACCGGTTCCGAGTCCACGGAGAGCCCATCCAGATGAG
CAAAGGAGAAGAACTTTTCACTGGAGTTGTCCCAATTCTTGTTGAATTAGATGGTGATGTTAATGGGCAC
AAATTTTCTGTCCGTGGAGAGGGTGAAGGTGATGCTACAAACGGAAAACTCACCCTTAAATTTATTTGCA
CTACTGGAAAACTACCTGTTCCATGGCCAACACTTGTCACTACTCTGACCTATGGTGTTCAATGCTTTTC
CCGTTATCCGGATCACATGAAACGGCATGACTTTTTCAAGAGTGCCATGCCCGAAGGTTATGTACAGGAA
CGCACTATATCTTTCAAAGATGACGGGACCTACAAGACGCGTGCTGAAGTCAAGTTTGAAGGTGATACCC
TTGTTAATCGTATCGAGTTAAAAGGTATTGATTTTAAAGAAGATGGAAACATTCTCGGACACAAACTCGA
GTACAACTTTAACTCACACAATGTATACATCACGGCAGACAAACAAAAGAATGGAATCAAAGCTAACTTC
AAAATTCGCCACAACGTTGAAGATGGTTCCGTTCAACTAGCAGACCATTATCAACAAAATACTCCAATTG
GCGATGGCCCTGTCCTTTTACCAGACAACCATTACCTGTCGACACAATCTGTCCTTTCGAAAGATCCCAA
CGAAAAGCGTGACCACATGGTCCTTCTTGAGTTTGTAACTGCTGCTGGGATTACACATGGCATGGATGAG
CTCTACAAATAAGGCGCGAGCTTATCGATAATCAACCTCTGGATTACAAAATTTGTGAAAGATTGACTGG
TATTCTTAACTATGTTGCTCCTTTTACGCTATGTGGATACGCTGCTTTAATGCCTTTGTATCATGCTATT
GCTTCCCGTATGGCTTTCATTTTCTCCTCCTTGTATAAATCCTGGTTGCTGTCTCTTTATGAGGAGTTGT
GGCCCGTTGTCAGGCAACGTGGCGTGGTGTGCACTGTGTTTGCTGACGCAACCCCCACTGGTTGGGGCAT
TGCCACCACCTGTCAGCTCCTTTCCGGGACTTTCGCTTTCCCCCTCCCTATTGCCACGGCGGAACTCATC
GCCGCCTGCCTTGCCCGCTGCTGGACAGGGGCTCGGCTGTTGGGCACTGACAATTCCGTGGTGTTGTCGG
GGAAATCATCGTCCTTTCCTTGGCTGCTCGCCTGTGTTGCCACCTGGATTCTGCGCGGGACGTCCTTCTG
CTACGTCCCTTCGGCCCTCAATCCAGCGGACCTTCCTTCCCGCGGCCTGCTGCCGGCTCTGCGGCCTCTT
CCGCGTCTTCGCCTTCGCCCTCAGACGAGTCGGATCTCCCTTTGGGCCGCCTCCCCGCATCGATACCGTC
GACCCGGGCGGCCGCAGGTGTTGATGTACATCCTCATGGAGTTCTTGGTCCAGCTCAACGTGTTCAACCT
CGAGTACCAGAACTTCGAGGTGTACGAGAACGTCGTGTTGTTCATTTCGAGCAGACATGATAAGATACAT
TGATGAGTTTGGACAAACCACAACTAGAATGCAGTGAAAAAAATGCTTTATTTGTGAAATTTGTGATGCT
ATTGCTTTATTTGTAACCATTATAAGCTGCAATAAACAAGTTAACAACAACAATTGCATTCATTTTATGT
TTCAGGTTCAGGGGGAGATGTGGGAGGTTTTTTAAAGCAAGTAAAACCTCTACAAATGTGGTAAAATCGA
TAAGGATCTTCCTAGAGCATGGCTACGTAGATAAGTAGCATGGCGGGTTAATCATTAACTACAAGGAACC
CCTAGTGATGGAGTTGGCCACTCCCTCTCTGCGCGCTCGCTCGCTCACTGAGGCCGCCCGGGCTTTGCCC
GGGCGGCCTCAGTGAGCGAGCGAGCGCGCAGCTGCATTAATGAATCGGCCAACGCGCGGGGAGAGGCGGT
TTGCGTATTGGGCGCTCTTCCGCTTCCTCGCTCACTGACTCGCTGCGCTCGGTCGTTCGGCTGCGGCGAG
CGGTATCAGCTCACTCAAAGGCGGTAATACGGTTATCCACAGAATCAGGGGATAACGCAGGAAAGAACAT
GTGAGCAAAAGGCCAGCAAAAGGCCAGGAACCGTAAAAAGGCCGCGTTGCTGGCGTTTTTCCATAGGCTC
CGCCCCCCTGACGAGCATCACAAAAATCGACGCTCAAGTCAGAGGTGGCGAAACCCGACAGGACTATAAA
GATACCAGGCGTTTCCCCCTGGAAGCTCCCTCGTGCGCTCTCCTGTTCCGACCCTGCCGCTTACCGGATA
CCTGTCCGCCTTTCTCCCTTCGGGAAGCGTGGCGCTTTCTCATAGCTCACGCTGTAGGTATCTCAGTTCG
GTGTAGGTCGTTCGCTCCAAGCTGGGCTGTGTGCACGAACCCCCCGTTCAGCCCGACCGCTGCGCCTTAT
CCGGTAACTATCGTCTTGAGTCCAACCCGGTAAGACACGACTTATCGCCACTGGCAGCAGCCACTGGTAA
CAGGATTAGCAGAGCGAGGTATGTAGGCGGTGCTACAGAGTTCTTGAAGTGGTGGCCTAACTACGGCTAC
ACTAGAAGAACAGTATTTGGTATCTGCGCTCTGCTGAAGCCAGTTACCTTCGGAAAAAGAGTTGGTAGCT
CTTGATCCGGCAAACAAACCACCGCTGGTAGCGGTGGTTTTTTTGTTTGCAAGCAGCAGATTACGCGCAG
AAAAAAAGGATCTCAAGAAGATCCTTTGATCTTTTCTACGGGGTCTGACGCTCAGTGGAACGAAAACTCA
CGTTAAGGGATTTTGGTCATGAGATTATCAAAAAGGATCTTCACCTAGATCCTTTTAAATTAAAAATGAA
GTTTTAAATCAATCTAAAGTATATATGAGTAAACTTGGTCTGACAGTTACCAATGCTTAATCAGTGAGGC
ACCTATCTCAGCGATCTGTCTATTTCGTTCATCCATAGTTGCCTGACTCCCCGTCGTGTAGATAACTACG
ATACGGGAGGGCTTACCATCTGGCCCCAGTGCTGCAATGATACCGCGAGACCCACGCTCACCGGCTCCAG
ATTTATCAGCAATAAACCAGCCAGCCGGAAGGGCCGAGCGCAGAAGTGGTCCTGCAACTTTATCCGCCTC
CATCCAGTCTATTAATTGTTGCCGGGAAGCTAGAGTAAGTAGTTCGCCAGTTAATAGTTTGCGCAACGTT
GTTGCCATTGCTACAGGCATCGTGGTGTCACGCTCGTCGTTTGGTATGGCTTCATTCAGCTCCGGTTCCC
AACGATCAAGGCGAGTTACATGATCCCCCATGTTGTGCAAAAAAGCGGTTAGCTCCTTCGGTCCTCCGAT
CGTTGTCAGAAGTAAGTTGGCCGCAGTGTTATCACTCATGGTTATGGCAGCACTGCATAATTCTCTTACT
GTCATGCCATCCGTAAGATGCTTTTCTGTGACTGGTGAGTACTCAACCAAGTCATTCTGAGAATAGTGTA
TGCGGCGACCGAGTTGCTCTTGCCCGGCGTCAATACGGGATAATACCGCGCCACATAGCAGAACTTTAAA
AGTGCTCATCATTGGAAAACGTTCTTCGGGGCGAAAACTCTCAAGGATCTTACCGCTGTTGAGATCCAGT
TCGATGTAACCCACTCGTGCACCCAACTGATCTTCAGCATCTTTTACTTTCACCAGCGTTTCTGGGTGAG
CAAAAACAGGAAGGCAAAATGCCGCAAAAAAGGGAATAAGGGCGACACGGAAATGTTGAATACTCATACT
CTTCCTTTTTCAATATTATTGAAGCATTTATCAGGGTTATTGTCTCATGAGCGGATACATATTTGAATGT
ATTTAGAAAAATAAACAAATAGGGGTTCCGCGCACATTTCCCCGAAAAGTGCCACCTAAATTGTAAGCGT
TAATATTTTGTTAAAATTCGCGTTAAATTTTTGTTAAATCAGCTCATTTTTTAACCAATAGGCCGAAATC
GGCAAAATCCCTTATAAATCAAAAGAATAGACCGAGATAGGGT
[37 nt withheld, positions 6764-6800]
AAAGAACGTGGACTCCAACGTCAAAGG
[49 nt withheld, positions 6828-6876]
T
[91 nt withheld, positions 6878-6968]
G
[124 nt withheld, positions 6970-7093]
CCCATTCGCCATTCAGGCTGCGCAACTGTTGGGAAGGGCGATCGGTGCGGGCCTCTTCGCTATTACGCCA
G
Features (pLannotate 1.2.2; 18 found; start..end, strand, type, name):
    191..439     +  enhancer       CMV enhancer (fragment): human cytomegalovirus immediate early enhancer
    441..716     +  promoter       chicken β-actin promoter: No description available
    717..852     +  intron         hybrid intron (fragment): hybrid between chicken β-actin (CBA) and minute virus of mice (MMV) introns (Gray et al., 2011)
    941..1071    +  intron         chimeric intron (fragment): chimera between introns from chicken β-actin and rabbit β-globin
   1182..2795    +  CDS            Sun1 (fragment): SUN1_MOUSE - Also known as Unc84a. Experimental evidence at protein level: Swiss-Prot protein existence level 1. Isoform 5 may be involved in nuclear remodeling during sperm head formation in spermatogenenis. A probable SUN1 isoform 5:SYNE3 LINC complex may tether spermatid nuclei to anterior cytoskeletal structures such as actin filaments present at membraneous junctions of spermatids and Sertoli cells. From Mus musculus (Mouse).
   2796..3509    +  CDS            Superfolder GFP: Superfolder GFP is a basic (constitutively fluorescent) green fluorescent protein published in 2005, derived from Aequorea victoria. It is reported to be a very rapidly-maturing weak dimer.
   3530..4118    +  misc_feature   WPRE: woodchuck hepatitis virus posttranscriptional regulatory element
   4261..4382    -  polyA_signal   SV40 poly(A) signal: SV40 polyadenylation signal
   4405..4473    -  CDS            large T antigen (fragment): large T antigen from SV40 (simian virus 40)
   4544..4606    +  repeat_region  AAV2 ITR (fragment): inverted terminal repeat of adeno-associated virus serotype 2 inverted
   4624..4651    -  repeat_region  AAV2 ITR (fragment): inverted terminal repeat of adeno-associated virus serotype 2 inverted
   4649..4705    -  CDS            lacI (fragment): lac repressor; lacI; The lac repressor binds to the lac operator to inhibit transcription in E. coli. This inhibition can be relieved by adding lactose or isopropyl-β-D-thiogalactopyranoside (IPTG).
   4888..5476    -  rep_origin     ori: high-copy-number ColE1/pMB1/pBR322/pUC origin of replication
   5647..6507    -  CDS            AmpR: β-lactamase; bla; confers resistance to ampicillin, carbenicillin, and related antibiotics
   6508..6612    -  promoter       AmpR promoter: bla
   6665..7093    -  rep_origin     f1 ori (sequence partly withheld): f1 bacteriophage origin of replication; arrow indicates direction of (+) strand synthesis
   7098..3       -  CDS            lacZα (fragment) (across the origin): LacZα fragment of β-galactosidase; lacZ fragment
   7162..130     -  repeat_region  AAV2 ITR (fragment) (across the origin): inverted terminal repeat of adeno-associated virus serotype 2 inverted
