[The description below was written by a language model from this plasmid's Addgene catalogue record and pLannotate feature annotations shown in this document.]
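Description:
pAV-CAG-Sun1-GFP-WPRE-BC5-pA is an AAV transfer plasmid built on the parental pAV-CAG-Sun1-GFP-WPRE-pA backbone. It carries a single expression cassette flanked by AAV2 inverted terminal repeats, which direct replication and packaging of the intervening DNA into recombinant AAV particles. The ITRs are annotated only as fragments in the sequenced record. In bacteria the plasmid is maintained at high copy from a ColE1/pUC-type origin and selected with ampicillin through the β-lactamase gene. An f1 phage origin and short lacZα and lacI remnants are also present in the backbone. The listed host is a recombination-deficient "stable" E. coli strain, a common choice for preserving ITR integrity.

Expression is driven by the CAG promoter, annotated here as a CMV enhancer fragment, the chicken β-actin promoter and associated chimeric/hybrid intron sequences, which gives strong constitutive transcription in mammalian cells. The open reading frame fuses a portion of mouse Sun1, an inner nuclear membrane protein, to superfolder GFP, so that the nuclear envelope of transduced cells is fluorescently tagged and nuclei can be isolated. Downstream lies a WPRE, which enhances transcript stability and expression, followed by an SV40 polyadenylation signal. The Projection-TAG barcode BC5 is not annotated as a feature. From the construct name and the unannotated gap between WPRE and the poly(A) signal, it presumably sits in the 3′ untranslated region and is therefore transcribed with the reporter mRNA. The insert was placed between retained NotI and HpaI sites.

The stated purpose is to label projection neurons for multiplex projection tracing. The barcode identifies which virus labelled a given cell, while Sun1-GFP allows the labelled nuclei to be isolated for downstream profiling.
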