Addgene plasmid #220757: pAV-CAG-Sun1-GFP-WPRE-BC5-pA
Purpose: Expression of Sun1GFP for nuclei isolation and Projection-TAG BC for multiplex projection tracing
Depositing lab: Vijay Samineni. Depositing organization: Washington University in Saint Louis. Publication: Projection-TAGs enable multiplex projection tracing and multi-modal profiling of projection neurons. Yang L, Liu F, Hahm H, Okuda T, Li X, Zhang Y, Kalyanaraman V, Heitmeier MR, Samineni VK. Nat Commun. 2025 Jul 1;16(1):5557. doi: 10.1038/s41467-025-60360-w. PubMed 40593543.
Backbone
  Vector backbone: pAV-CAG-Sun1-GFP-WPRE-pA
  Backbone manufacturer: Samineni Lab (Addgene #220752)
  Vector type: AAV
Growth in bacteria
  Bacterial resistance: Ampicillin, 100 μg/mL
  Growth temperature: 37°C
  Growth strain: NEB Stable
  Copy number: High Copy
Gene/Insert
  Gene/Insert name: Sun1-GFP-WPRE-BC5
  Species: Synthetic
  Promoter: CAG
  Cloning method: Restriction Enzyme; 5′ cloning site NotI (not destroyed); 3′ cloning site HpaI (not destroyed)
Terms and licenses: Academic/Nonprofit Terms; Industry Terms: Not Available to Industry
Depositor comments: Please visit https://doi.org/10.1101/2024.04.24.590975 for bioRxiv preprint.
How to cite: pAV-CAG-Sun1-GFP-WPRE-BC5-pA was a gift from Vijay Samineni (Addgene plasmid # 220757 ; http://n2t.net/addgene:220757 ; RRID:Addgene_220757)
